>Addgene plasmid #228696 | pM.010 | addgene full sequence | sequence record 456326 | Addgene NGS Result
TCGGTCTCAATCCTCAGGTGAGAATTTGTATTTTCAGGGTGAGCTCAAAACCGCGGCTCTTGCGCAACAC
GATGAAGCCTGGTCGCATCCACAATTTGAGAAAGGTGGAGGTTCCGGAGGTGGATCGGGAGGTGGATCGT
GGAGCCACCCGCAGTTCGAAAAATAACTCGAGTGGCTGAGACCAGACCAATAAAAAACGCCCGGCGGCAA
CCGAGCGTTCTGAACAAATCCAGATGGAGTTCTGAGGTCATTACTGGATCTATCAACAGGAGTCCAAGCG
AGCTCGATATCAAATTACGCCCCGCCCTGCCACTCATCGCAGTACTGTTGTAATTCATTAAGCATTCTGC
CGACATGGAAGCCATCACAAACGGCATGATGAACCTGAATCGCCAGCGGCATCAGCACCTTGTCGCCTTG
CGTATAATATTTGCCCATGGTGAAAACGGGGGCGAAGAAGTTGTCCATATTGGCCACGTTTAAATCAAAA
CTGGTGAAACTCACCCAGGGATTGGCTGAAACGAAAAACATATTCTCAATAAACCCTTTAGGGAAATAGG
CCAGGTTTTCACCGTAACACGCCACATCTTGCGAATATATGTGTAGAAACTGCCGGAAATCGTCGTGGTA
TTCACTCCAGAGCGATGAAAACGTTTCAGTTTGCTCATGGAAAACGGTGTAACAAGGGTGAACACTATCC
CATATCACCAGCTCACCGTCTTTCATTGCCATACGAAATTCCGGATGAGCATTCATCAGGCGGGCAAGAA
TGTGAATAAAGGCCGGATAAAACTTGTGCTTATTTTTCTTTACGGTCTTTAAAAAGGCCGTAATATCCAG
CTGAACGGTCTGGTTATAGGTACATTGAGCAACTGACTGAAATGCCTCAAAATGTTCTTTACGATGCCAT
TGGGATATATCAACGGTGGTATATCCAGTGATTTTTTTCTCCATTTTAGCTTCCTTAGCTCCTGAAAATC
TCGATAACTCAAAAAATACGCCCGGTAGTGATCTTATTTCATTATGGTGAAAGTTGGAACCTCTTACGTG
CCCGATCAATCATGACCAAAATCCCTTAACGTGAGTTTTCGTTCCACTGAGCGTCAGACCCCGTAGAAAA
GATCAAAGGATCTTCTTGAGATCCTTTTTTTCTGCGCGTAATCTGCTGCTTGCAAACAAAAAAACCACCG
CTACCAGCGGTGGTTTGTTTGCCGGATCAAGAGCTACCAACTCTTTTTCCGAAGGTAACTGGCTTCAGCA
GAGCGCAGATACCAAATACTGTTCTTCTAGTGTAGCCGTAGTTAGGCCACCACTTCAAGAACTCTGTAGC
ACCGCCTACATACCTCGCTCTGCTAATCCTGTTACCAGTGGCTGCTGCCAGTGGCGATAAGTCGTGTCTT
ACCGGGTTGGACTCAAGACGATAGTTACCGGATAAGGCGCAGCGGTCGGGCTGAACGGGGGGTTCGTGCA
CACAGCCCAGCTTGGAGCGAACGACCTACACCGAACTGAGATACCTACAGCGTGAGCTATGAGAAAGCGC
CACGCTTCCCGAAGGGAGAAAGGCGGACAGGTATCCGGTAAGCGGCAGGGTCGGAACAGGAGAGCGCACG
AGGGAGCTTCCAGGGGGAAACGCCTGGTATCTTTATAGTCCTGTCGGGTTTCGCCACCTCTGACTTGAGC
GTCGATTTTTGTGATGCTCGTCAGGGGGGCGGAGCCTATGGAAAAACGCCAGCAACGCGGCCTTTTTACG
GTTCCTGGCCTTTTGCTGGCCTTTTGCTCACATGTTCTTTCCTGCGTTATCCCCTGATTCTGTGGATAAC
CGTAG
Features (pLannotate 1.2.2; 5 found; start..end, strand, type, name):
    140..162     +  CDS            Strep-Tag II (fragment): peptide that binds Strep-Tactin®, an engineered form of streptavidin
    190..224     -  terminator     lambda t0 terminator: minimal transcription terminator from phage lambda (Scholtissek and Grosse, 1987)
    298..954     -  CDS            cat: CAT_ECOLX - Experimental evidence at protein level: Swiss-Prot protein existence level 1. This enzyme is an effector of chloramphenicol resistance in bacteria. From Escherichia coli. This protein is used as a marker in many commonly used cloning vectors, such as pACYC184.
    955..1052    -  promoter       cat promoter: promoter of the E. coli cat gene encoding chloramphenicol acetyltransferase
   1136..1724    +  rep_origin     ori: high-copy-number ColE1/pMB1/pBR322/pUC origin of replication
