[The description below was written by a language model from this plasmid's Addgene catalogue record and pLannotate feature annotations shown in this document.]
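Description:
pM.010 is a small (about 1.8 kb) part-storage plasmid built on the pYTK001 backbone, the entry vector used in the yeast toolkit style of modular (Golden Gate-type) cloning. It belongs to a modular cloning system for assembling multigene expression vectors for the baculovirus/insect cell system and yeast, and is catalogued as an insect expression vector. In itself it carries no promoter or terminator for eukaryotic expression. It serves as a donor of a single coding module rather than as an expression construct. It is propagated in E. coli from a high-copy ColE1/pUC-type origin and selected with chloramphenicol through a cat gene driven by its native cat promoter. A lambda t0 terminator lies downstream of the cat cassette.

The payload is a short synthetic TEV-Strep module: a TEV protease recognition site followed by a Strep-tag II peptide, designed to be fused to the C terminus of a protein of interest. Strep-tag II binds Strep-Tactin, an engineered streptavidin, which allows gentle affinity purification, and the TEV site lets the tag be cleaved off afterwards. The automated annotation detects only the Strep-tag II (flagged as a fragment) and does not mark the TEV site, probably because the site is so short. The record also does not give the flanking restriction sites or overhangs that define the part type. In use, this module would be combined with promoter, coding sequence and terminator parts to build transcription units encoding C-terminally Strep-tagged, TEV-cleavable proteins for recombinant production and purification.
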