Addgene plasmid #228696: pM.010
Purpose: C terminal Strep affinity tag with TEV cleavage site
Depositing lab: Chen Davidovich. Depositing organization: Monash University. Publication: Modular cloning of multigene vectors for the baculovirus system and yeast. Lai Z, Flanigan SF, Boudes M, Davidovich C. J Mol Biol. 2025 Jan 13:168943. doi: 10.1016/j.jmb.2025.168943. PubMed 39814169.
Backbone
  Vector backbone: pYTK001
  Vector type: Insect Expression
Growth in bacteria
  Bacterial resistance: Chloramphenicol, 25 μg/mL
  Growth temperature: 37°C
  Growth strain: DH5alpha
  Copy number: High Copy
Gene/Insert
  Gene/Insert name: TEV-Strep
  Species: Synthetic
  Mutation: WT
  Cloning method: Restriction Enzyme; 5′ cloning site Unknown (unknown if destroyed); 3′ cloning site Unknown (unknown if destroyed)
  Sequencing primers: 5′ Unknown
Terms and licenses: Academic/Nonprofit Terms; Industry Terms: Not Available to Industry
How to cite: pM.010 was a gift from Chen Davidovich (Addgene plasmid # 228696 ; http://n2t.net/addgene:228696 ; RRID:Addgene_228696)
